>Addgene plasmid #168347 | pTL113 | addgene full sequence | sequence record 349301 | Addgene NGS Result
CGGTGCGGGCCTCTTCGCTATTACGCCAGATCCTTTTGTTGTTTCCGGGTGTACAATATGGACTTCCTCT
TTTCTGGCAACCAAACCCATACATCGGGATTCCTATAATACCTTCGTTGGTCTCCCTAACATGTAGGTGG
CGGAGGGGAGATATACAATAGAACAGATACCAGACAAGACATAATGGGCTAAACAAGACTACACCAATTA
CACTGCCTCATTGATGGTGGTACATAACGAACTAATACTGTAGCCCTAGACTTGATAGCCATCATCATAT
CGAAGTTTCACTACCCTTTTTCCATTTGCCATCTATTGAAGTAATAATAGGCGCATGCAACTTCTTTTCT
TTTTTTTTCTTTTCTCTCTCCCCCGTTGTTGTCTCACCATATCCGCAATGACAAAAAAATGATGGAAGAC
ACTAAAGGAAAAAATTAACGACAAAGACAGCACCAACAGATGTCGTTGTTCCAGAGCTGATGAGGGGTAT
CTCGAAGCACACGAAACTTTTTCCTTCCTTCATTCACGCACACTACTCTCTAATGAGCAACGGTATACGG
CCTTCCTTCCAGTTACTTGAATTTGAAATAAAAAAAAGTTTGCTGTCTTGCTATCAAGTATAAATAGACC
TGCAATTATTAATCTTTTGTTTCCTCGTCATTGTTCTCGTTCCCTTTCTTCCTTGTTTCTTTTTCTGCAC
AATATTTCAAGCTATACCAAGCATACAATCAACTCCAAGCTTGAAGCAAGCCTCCTGAAAGATGAAGCTA
CTGTCTTCTATCGAACAAGCATGCGATATTTGCCGACTTAAAAAGCTCAAGTGCTCCAAAGAAAAACCGA
AGTGCGCCAAGTGTCTGAAGAACAACTGGGAGTGTCGCTACTCTCCCAAAACCAAAAGGTCTCCGCTGAC
TAGGGCACATCTGACAGAAGTGGAATCAAGGCTAGAAAGACTGGAACAGCTATTTCTACTGATTTTTCCT
CGAGAAGACCTTGACATGATTTTGAAAATGGATTCTTTACAGGATATAAAAGCATTGTTAACAGGATTAT
TTGTACAAGATAATGTGAATAAAGATGCCGTCACAGATAGATTGGCTTCAGTGGAGACTGATATGCCTCT
AACATTGAGACAGCATAGAATAAGTGCGACATCATCATCGGAAGAGAGTAGTAACAAAGGTCAAAGACAG
TTGACTGTATCGCCGGAATTTGTAATACGACTCACTATAGGGCGAGCCGCCATCATGGAGGAGCAGAAGC
TGATCTCAGAGGAGGACCTGCATATGGCCATGGAGGCCGAATTCAAACAGAAAATCGTGATCCGCGTGGA
AATGACCTGCGATCGCTGCCGCAGCAAAGCACTGAGCCTGGTTGCCGCCACCCGTGGTGTGGATAGCGTT
GCACTGGCCGGCGATGCCCGTGATCAGCTGGTGGTGGTGGGTGATGGTGTGGACAGCATTTGCCTGGCCA
GCGCCCTGCGCAAAAAAGTGGGTCCGGCCGAAATTGTGCAGGTGGCCGCCGAAGCCAAAAAAGAAGGCGG
CGGCGATAAAAAATAAGGATCCGTCGACCTGCAGCGGCCGCATAACTAGCATAACCCCTTGGGGCCTCTA
AACGGGTCTTGAGGGGTTTTTTGCGCGCTTGCAGCCAAGCTAATTCCGGGCGAATTTCTTATGATTTATG
ATTTTTATTATTAAATAAGTTATAAAAAAAATAAGTGTATACAAATTTTAAAGTGACTCTTAGGTTTTAA
AACGAAAATTCTTATTCTTGAGTAACTCTTTCCTGTAGGTCAGGTTGCTTTCTCAGGTATAGCATGAGGT
CGCTCTTATTGACCACACCTCTACCGGCATGCAAGCTTGGCGTAATCATGGTCATAGCTGTTTCCTGTGT
GAAATTGTTATCCGCTCACAATTCCACACAACATACGAGCCGGAAGCATAAAGTGTAAAGCCTGGGGTGC
CTAATGAGTGAGCTAACTCACATTAATTGCGTTGCGCTCACTGCCCGCTTTCCAGTCGGGAAACCTGTCG
TGCCAGCTGCATTAATGAATCGGCCAACGCGCGGGGAGAGGCGGTTTGCGTATTGGGCGCTCTTCCGCTT
CCTCGCTCACTGACTCGCTGCGCTCGGTCGTTCGGCTGCGGCGAGCGGTATCAGCTCACTCAAAGGCGGT
AATACGGTTATCCACAGAATCAGGGGATAACGCAGGAAAGAACATGTGAGCAAAAGGCCAGCAAAAGGCC
AGGAACCGTAAAAAGGCCGCGTTGCTGGCGTTTTTCCATAGGCTCCGCCCCCCTGACGAGCATCACAAAA
ATCGACGCTCAAGTCAGAGGTGGCGAAACCCGACAGGACTATAAAGATACCAGGCGTTTCCCCCTGGAAG
CTCCCTCGTGCGCTCTCCTGTTCCGACCCTGCCGCTTACCGGATACCTGTCCGCCTTTCTCCCTTCGGGA
AGCGTGGCGCTTTCTCATAGCTCACGCTGTAGGTATCTCAGTTCGGTGTAGGTCGTTCGCTCCAAGCTGG
GCTGTGTGCACGAACCCCCCGTTCAGCCCGACCGCTGCGCCTTATCCGGTAACTATCGTCTTGAGTCCAA
CCCGGTAAGACACGACTTATCGCCACTGGCAGCAGCCACTGGTAACAGGATTAGCAGAGCGAGGTATGTA
GGCGGTGCTACAGAGTTCTTGAAGTGGTGGCCTAACTACGGCTACACTAGAAGAACAGTATTTGGTATCT
GCGCTCTGCTGAAGCCAGTTACCTTCGGAAAAAGAGTTGGTAGCTCTTGATCCGGCAAACAAACCACCGC
TGGTAGCGGTGGTTTTTTTGTTTGCAAGCAGCAGATTACGCGCAGAAAAAAAGGATCTCAAGAAGATCCT
TTGATCTTTTCTACGGGGTCTGACGCTCAGTGGAACGAAAACTCACGTTAAGGGATTTTGGTCATGAGAT
TATCAAAAAGGATCTTCACCTAGATCCTTTTAAATTAAAAATGAAGTTTTAAATCAATCTAAAGTATATA
TGAGTAACCTGAGGCTATGGCAGGGCCTGCCGCCCCGACGTTGGCTGCGAGCCCTGGGCCTTCACCCGAA
CTTGGGGGGTGGGGTGGGGAAAAGGAAGAAACGCGGGCGTATTGGCCCCAATGGGGTCTCGGTGGGGTAT
CGACAGAGTGCCAGCCCTGGGACCGAACCCCGCGTTTATGAACAAACGACCCAACACCGTGCGTTTTATT
CTGTCTTTTTATTGCCGTCATAGCGCGGGTTCCTTCCGGTATTGTCTCCTTCCGTGTTTCAGTTAGCCTC
CCCCTAGGGTGGGCGAAGAACTCCAGCATGAGATCCCCGCGCTGGAGGATCATCCAGCCGGCGTCCCGGA
AAACGATTCCGAAGCCCAACCTTTCATAGAAGGCGGCGGTGGAATCGAAATCTCGTGATGGCAGGTTGGG
CGTCGCTTGGTCGGTCATTTCGAACCCCAGAGTCCCGCTCAGAAGAACTCGTCAAGAAGGCGATAGAAGG
CGATGCGCTGCGAATCGGGAGCGGCGATACCGTAAAGCACGAGGAAGCGGTCAGCCCATTCGCCGCCAAG
CTCTTCAGCAATATCACGGGTAGCCAACGCTATGTCCTGATAGCGGTCCGCCACACCCAGCCGGCCACAG
TCGATGAATCCAGAAAAGCGGCCATTTTCCACCATGATATTCGGCAAGCAGGCATCGCCATGAGTCACGA
CGAGATCCTCGCCGTCGGGCATGCTCGCCTTGAGCCTGGCGAACAGTTCGGCTGGCGCGAGCCCCTGATG
CTCTTCGTCCAGATCATCCTGATCGACAAGACCGGCTTCCATCCGAGTACGTGCTCGCTCGATGCGATGT
TTCGCTTGGTGGTCGAATGGGCAGGTAGCCGGATCAAGCGTATGCAGCCGCCGCATTGCATCAGCCATGA
TGGATACTTTCTCGGCAGGAGCAAGGTGAGATGACAGGAGATCCTGCCCCGGCACTTCGCCCAATAGCAG
CCAGTCCCTTCCCGCTTCAGTGACAACGTCGAGCACAGCTGCGCAAGGAACGCCCGTCGTGGCCAGCCAC
GATAGCCGCGCTGCCTCGTCTTGCAGTTCATTCAGGGCACCGGACAGGTCGGTCTTGACAAAAAGAACCG
GGCGCCCCTGCGCTGACAGCCGGAACACGGCGGCATCAGAGCAGCCGATTGTCTGTTGTGCCCAGTCATA
GCCGAATAGCCTCTCCACCCAAGCGGCCGGAGAACCTGCGTGCAATCCATCTTGTTCAATCATACTCTTC
CTTTTTCAATATTATTGAAGCATTTATCAGGGTTATTGTCTCATGAGCGGATACATATTTGAATGTATTT
AGAAAAATAAACAAATAGGGGTTCCGCGCACATTTCCCCGAAAAGTGCCACCTGAACGAAGCATCTGTGC
TTCATTTTGTAGAACAAAAATGCAACGCGAGAGCGCTAATTTTTCAAACAAAGAATCTGAGCTGCATTTT
TACAGAACAGAAATGCAACGCGAAAGCGCTATTTTACCAACGAAGAATCTGTGCTTCATTTTTGTAAAAC
AAAAATGCAACGCGAGAGCGCTAATTTTTCAAACAAAGAATCTGAGCTGCATTTTTACAGAACAGAAATG
CAACGCGAGAGCGCTATTTTACCAACAAAGAATCTATACTTCTTTTTTGTTCTACAAAAATGCATCCCGA
GAGCGCTATTTTTCTAACAAAGCATCTTAGATTACTTTTTTTCTCCTTTGTGCGCTCTATAATGCAGTCT
CTTGATAACTTTTTGCACTGTAGGTCCGTTAAGGTTAGAAGAAGGCTACTTTGGTGTCTATTTTCTCTTC
CATAAAAAAAGCCTGACTCCACTTCCCGCGTTTACTGATTACTAGCGAAGCTGCGGGTGCATTTTTTCAA
GATAAAGGCATCCCCGATTATATTCTATACCGATGTGGATTGCGCATACTTTGTGAACAGAAAGTGATAG
CGTTGATGATTCTTCATTGGTCAGAAAATTATGAACGGTTTCTTCTATTTTGTCTCTATATACTACGTAT
AGGAAATGTTTACATTTTCGTATTGTTTTCGATTCACTCTATGAATAGTTCTTACTACAATTTTTTTGTC
TAAAGAGTAATACTAGAGATAAACATAAAAAATGTAGAGGTCGAGTTTAGATGCAAGTTCAAGGAGCGAA
AGGTGGATGGGTAGGTTATATAGGGATATAGCACAGAGATATATAGCAAAGAGATACTTTTGAGCAATGT
TTGTGGAAGCGGTATTCGCAATATTTTAGTAGCTCGTTACAGTCCGGTGCGTTTTTGGTTTTTTGAAAGT
GCGTCTTCAGAGCGCTTTTGGTTTTCAAAAGCGCTCTGAAGTTCCTATACTTTCTAGAGAATAGGAACTT
CGGAATAGGAACTTCAAAGCGTTTCCGAAAACGAGCGCTTCCGAAAATGCAACGCGAGCTGCGCACATAC
AGCTCACTGTTCACGTCGCACCTATATCTGCGTGTTGCCTGTATATATATATACATGAGAAGAACGGCAT
AGTGCGTGTTTATGCTTAAATGCGTACTTATATGCGTCTATTTATGTAGGATGAAAGGTAGTCTAGTACC
TCCTGTGATATTATCCCATTCCATGCGGGGTATCGTATGCTTCCTTCAGCACTACCCTTTAGCTGTTCTA
TATGCTGCCACTCCTCAATTGGATTAGTCTCATCCTTCAATGCTATCATTTCCTTTGATATTGGATCATA
CTAAGAAACCATTATTATCATGACATTAACCTATAAAAATAGGCGTATCACGAGGCCCTTTCGTCTCGCG
CGTTTCGGTGATGACGGTGAAAACCTCTGACACATGCAGCTCCCGGAGACGGTCACAGCTTGTCTGTAAG
CGGATGCCGGGAGCAGACAAGCCCGTCAGGGCGCGTCAGCGGGTGTTGGCGGGTGTCGGGGCTGGCTTAA
CTATGCGGCATCAGAGCAGATTGTACTGAGAGTGCACCATAGATCAACGACATTACTATATATATAATAT
AGGAAGCATTTAATAGAACAGCATCGTAATATATGTGTACTTTGCAGTTATGACGCCAGATGGCAGTAGT
GGAAGATATTCTTTATTGAAAAATAGCTTGTCACCTTACGTACAATCTTGATCCGGAGCTTTTCTTTTTT
TGCCGATTAAGAATTAATTCGGTCGAAAAAAGAAAAGGAGAGGGCCAAGAGGGAGGGCATTGGTGACTAT
TGAGCACGTGAGTATACGTGATTAAGCACACAAAGGCAGCTTGGAGTATGTCTGTTATTAATTTCACAGG
TAGTTCTGGTCCATTGGTGAAAGTTTGCGGCTTGCAGAGCACAGAGGCCGCAGAATGTGCTCTAGATTCC
GATGCTGACTTGCTGGGTATTATATGTGTGCCCAATAGAAAGAGAACAATTGACCCGGTTATTGCAAGGA
AAATTTCAAGTCTTGTAAAAGCATATAAAAATAGTTCAGGCACTCCGAAATACTTGGTTGGCGTGTTTCG
TAATCAACCTAAGGAGGATGTTTTGGCTCTGGTCAATGATTACGGCATTGATATCGTCCAACTGCATGGA
GATGAGTCGTGGCAAGAATACCAAGAGTTCCTCGGTTTGCCAGTTATTAAAAGACTCGTATTTCCAAAAG
ACTGCAACATACTACTCAGTGCAGCTTCACAGAAACCTCATTCGTTTATTCCCTTGTTTGATTCAGAAGC
AGGTGGGACAGGTGAACTTTTGGATTGGAACTCGATTTCTGACTGGGTTGGAAGGCAAGAGAGCCCCGAA
AGCTTACATTTTATGTTAGCTGGTGGACTGACGCCAGAAAATGTTGGTGATGCGCTTAGATTAAATGGCG
TTATTGGTGTTGATGTAAGCGGAGGTGTGGAGACAAATGGTGTAAAAGACTCTAACAAAATAGCAAATTT
CGTCAAAAATGCTAAGAAATAGGTTATTACTGAGTAGTATTTATTTAAGTATTGTTTGTGCACTTGCCGA
TCTATGCGGTGTGAAATACCGCACAGATGCGTAAGGAGAAAATACCGCATCAGGAAATTGTAAGCGTTAA
TATTTTGTTAAAATTCGCGTTAAATTTTTGTTAAATCAGCTCATTTTTTAACCAATAGGCCGAAATCGGC
AAAATCCCTTATAAATCAAAAGAATAGACCGAGATAGGGT
[37 nt withheld, positions 7181-7217]
AAAGAACGTGGACTCCAACGTCAAAGG
[49 nt withheld, positions 7245-7293]
T
[91 nt withheld, positions 7295-7385]
G
[124 nt withheld, positions 7387-7510]
CCATTCGCCATTCAGGCTGCGCAACTGTTGGGAAGGGCGAT
Features (pLannotate 1.2.2; 24 found; start..end, strand, type, name):
     30..734     +  promoter       ADH1 promoter: S. cerevisiae ADH1; promoter for alcohol dehydrogenase 1
    762..1202    +  CDS            GAL4 DNA binding domain: DNA binding domain of the GAL4 transcriptional activator; Saccharomyces cerevisiae GAL4 (truncated)
   1213..1231    +  promoter       T7 promoter: promoter for bacteriophage T7 RNA polymerase
   1308..1529    +  CDS            PIKM1-TS (fragment): PIKM1_ORYSJ - Also known as PI-KM1 From Oryza sativa subsp. japonica (Rice).
   1586..1633    +  terminator     T7 terminator: transcription terminator for bacteriophage T7 RNA polymerase
   1660..1847    +  terminator     ADH1 terminator: S. cerevisiae ADH1; transcription terminator for the S. cerevisiae alcohol dehydrogenase 1 (ADH1) gene
   1895..1911    -  protein_bind   lac operator: The lac repressor binds to the lac operator to inhibit transcription in E. coli. This inhibition can be relieved by adding lactose or isopropyl-β-D-thiogalactopyranoside (IPTG). lac repressor encoded by lacI
   1919..1949    -  promoter       lac promoter: promoter for the E. coli lac operon
   1964..1985    -  protein_bind   CAP binding site: CAP binding activates transcription in the presence of cAMP. E. coli catabolite activator protein
   1998..2090    -  CDS            lacI (fragment): lac repressor; lacI; The lac repressor binds to the lac operator to inhibit transcription in E. coli. This inhibition can be relieved by adding lactose or isopropyl-β-D-thiogalactopyranoside (IPTG).
   2273..2861    -  rep_origin     ori: high-copy-number ColE1/pMB1/pBR322/pUC origin of replication
   3083..3099    +  polyA_signal   bGH poly(A) signal (fragment): bovine growth hormone polyadenylation signal
   3190..3237    -  polyA_signal   HSV TK poly(A) signal: herpes simplex virus thymidine kinase polyadenylation signal (Cole and Stacy, 1985)
   3296..3448    -  CDS            ble (fragment): BLE_KLEPN - Experimental evidence at protein level: Swiss-Prot protein existence level 1. Binding protein with a strong affinity to the bleomycin family of antibiotics. Binds to CL990; an antimitotic-antibiotic compound. From Klebsiella pneumoniae.
   3469..4263    -  CDS            NeoR/KanR: aminoglycoside phosphotransferase from Tn5; aph(3')-II (or nptII); confers resistance to neomycin, kanamycin, and G418 (Geneticin®)
   4264..4368    -  promoter       AmpR promoter: bla
   4395..5737    -  rep_origin     2μ ori: yeast 2μ plasmid origin of replication
   5805..5840    +  CDS            rop (fragment): Rop protein, which maintains plasmids at low copy number; rop
   5942..5991    +  misc_feature   bom (fragment): basis of mobility region from pBR322
   6130..6277    +  promoter       TRP1 promoter: S. cerevisiae TRP1
   6278..6952    +  CDS            TRP1: phosphoribosylanthranilate isomerase, required for tryptophan biosynthesis; S. cerevisiae TRP1; yeast auxotrophic marker
   7003..7054    +  misc_feature   bom (fragment): basis of mobility region from pBR322
   7082..7510    -  rep_origin     f1 ori (sequence partly withheld): f1 bacteriophage origin of replication; arrow indicates direction of (+) strand synthesis
   7514..29      -  CDS            lacZα (fragment) (across the origin): LacZα fragment of β-galactosidase; lacZ fragment
