[The description below was written by a language model from this plasmid's Addgene catalogue record and pLannotate feature annotations shown in this document.]
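Description:
pTL113 is a yeast two-hybrid bait plasmid built on the pGBKT7 backbone, carrying an insert recorded as Si514714077 from Setaria italica (foxtail millet). It is an E. coli–yeast shuttle vector. In bacteria it replicates from a high-copy ColE1/pUC-type origin and is selected with kanamycin through the Tn5 aminoglycoside phosphotransferase gene driven by the AmpR promoter. In Saccharomyces cerevisiae it is maintained episomally by the 2μ origin and selected by tryptophan prototrophy through the TRP1 marker under its own promoter. An f1 origin is also present, along with short backbone remnants (lac regulatory elements and fragments of lacI, lacZα, rop, bom and ble) that have no evident role in the plasmid's intended use.

The expression cassette uses the constitutive yeast ADH1 promoter to drive the GAL4 DNA-binding domain, followed by the cloning region containing the insert and then T7 and ADH1 terminators. A T7 promoter lies between the GAL4 domain and the insert, which in this backbone allows in vitro transcription of the insert portion without the GAL4 domain. The automated annotation does not label the insert by its catalogue name. Instead it marks a roughly 220 nt segment there as resembling a fragment of the rice immune receptor Pikm-1. This suggests the Setaria sequence is a small domain related to part of that protein, although the record does not define its function or boundaries.

Fused to the GAL4 DNA-binding domain, the insert serves as bait to test pairwise interactions with activation-domain prey fusions. The associated publication concerns how blast fungus effectors bind their host targets, which is consistent with this use.
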