Addgene plasmid #168347: pTL113
Purpose: pGBKT7 yeast two-hybrid plasmid
Depositing lab: Sophien Kamoun. Depositing organization: Sainsbury Laboratory, Norwich. Publication: A single amino acid polymorphism in a conserved effector of the multihost blast fungus pathogen expands host-target binding spectrum. Bentham AR, Petit-Houdenot Y, Win J, Chuma I, Terauchi R, Banfield MJ, Kamoun S, Langner T. PLoS Pathog. 2021 Nov 10;17(11):e1009957. doi: 10.1371/journal.ppat.1009957. eCollection 2021 Nov. PubMed 34758051.
Backbone
  Vector backbone: pGBKT7
  Vector type: Yeast Expression
Growth in bacteria
  Bacterial resistance: Kanamycin, 50 μg/mL
  Growth temperature: 37°C
  Growth strain: DH5alpha
  Copy number: High Copy
Gene/Insert
  Gene/Insert name: Si514714077
  Species: Setaria italica
  Cloning method: Unknown
Terms and licenses: Academic/Nonprofit Terms; Industry Terms: Not Available to Industry
How to cite: pTL113 was a gift from Sophien Kamoun (Addgene plasmid # 168347 ; http://n2t.net/addgene:168347 ; RRID:Addgene_168347)
