>Addgene plasmid #168347 | pTL113 | depositor partial sequence | sequence record 326447 | insert
GAATTCAAACAGAAAATCGTGATCCGCGTGGAAATGACCTGCGATCGCTGCCGCAGCAAAGCACTGAGCC
TGGTTGCCGCCACCCGTGGTGTGGATAGCGTTGCACTGGCCGGCGATGCCCGTGATCAGCTGGTGGTGGT
GGGTGATGGTGTGGACAGCATTTGCCTGGCCAGCGCCCTGCGCAAAAAAGTGGGTCCGGCCGAAATTGTG
CAGGTGGCCGCCGAAGCCAAAAAAGAAGGCGGCGGCGATAAAAAATAAGGATCC
